Addgene plasmid #171951: pCW57.1-FLAG-SRSF3_Full.Length_Codon.Optimized-Blast
Purpose: All-in-one lentiviral vector for doxycycline-inducible expression of FLAG-tagged, codon-optimized, full-length SRSF3
Depositing lab: Sujatha Jagannathan. Depositing organization: University of Colorado Denver and Anschutz Medical Campus. Publication: Compromised nonsense-mediated RNA decay results in truncated RNA-binding protein production upon DUX4 expression. Campbell AE, Dyle MC, Albanese R, Matheny T, Sudheendran K, Cortazar MA, Forman T, Fu R, Gillen AE, Caruthers MH, Floor SN, Calviello L, Jagannathan S. Cell Rep. 2023 Jun 13;42(6):112642. doi: 10.1016/j.celrep.2023.112642. PubMed 37314931.
Backbone
  Vector backbone: pCW57-MCS1-P2A-MCS2 (Blast)
  Backbone size w/o insert (bp): 7446
  Total vector size (bp): 7968
  Vector type: Mammalian Expression, Lentiviral
  Selectable markers: Blasticidin
Growth in bacteria
  Bacterial resistance: Ampicillin, 100 μg/mL
  Growth temperature: 37°C
  Growth strain: NEB Stable
  Copy number: Unknown
Gene/Insert
  Gene/Insert name: serine and arginine rich splicing factor 3 (alt name: SRSF3 (codon-optimized))
  Species: H. sapiens (human)
  Insert size (bp): 522
  Mutation: codon-optimized
  GenBank ID: NM_003017
  Entrez Gene: SRSF3 (a.k.a. SFRS3, SRp20)
  Promoter: TRE
  Tag / fusion protein: FLAG (N terminal on insert)
  Cloning method: Restriction Enzyme; 5′ cloning site EcoRI (not destroyed); 3′ cloning site BamHI (not destroyed)
  Sequencing primers: 5′ CGTATGTCGAGGTAGGCGTG; 3′ AGGGCTGCCTTGGAAAAG
Terms and licenses: Academic/Nonprofit Terms; Industry Terms: Not Available to Industry
Depositor comments: Please visit https://www.biorxiv.org/content/10.1101/2021.06.28.450189v3 for BioRxiv preprint.
How to cite: pCW57.1-FLAG-SRSF3_Full.Length_Codon.Optimized-Blast was a gift from Sujatha Jagannathan (Addgene plasmid # 171951 ; http://n2t.net/addgene:171951 ; RRID:Addgene_171951)
