[The description below was written by a language model from this plasmid's Addgene catalogue record and pLannotate feature annotations shown in this document.]
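Description:
pCW57.1-FLAG-SRSF3_Full.Length_Codon.Optimized-Blast is an all-in-one, third-generation-style lentiviral vector for doxycycline-inducible expression of human SRSF3 (also called SFRS3 or SRp20) in mammalian cells. It is built on the pCW57-MCS1-P2A-MCS2 (Blast) backbone and totals about 8 kb. In bacteria it is maintained through a high-copy ColE1/pUC-type origin and an ampicillin resistance gene. The viral portion comprises an RSV promoter driving a truncated HIV-1 5' LTR, the Ψ packaging signal with a partial gag sequence, the Rev response element, the cPPT/CTS, a WPRE and a self-inactivating ΔU3 3' LTR followed by an SV40 polyadenylation signal. These elements allow the genome to be packaged when helper functions are supplied in trans, and they leave the integrated provirus without LTR promoter activity.

The payload is a codon-optimized, full-length SRSF3 coding sequence carrying an N-terminal FLAG tag, cloned between EcoRI and BamHI sites downstream of a tight TRE promoter (seven tet operators plus a minimal CMV promoter). The annotation software labels the tag as a short fragment of 3xFLAG, consistent with the single FLAG epitope described in the record. A second, constitutive cassette uses the human PGK promoter to express blasticidin S deaminase followed by the reverse tetracycline transactivator rtTA3 with its VP16-derived activation domain. The element joining these two coding sequences is not annotated. Because transactivator, selection marker and inducible transgene sit on one provirus, blasticidin-selected cells express FLAG-SRSF3 only when doxycycline is added. The associated publication concerns truncated RNA-binding protein production when nonsense-mediated decay is compromised by DUX4, suggesting this construct supplies the full-length SRSF3 protein for such experiments.
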