Features (pLannotate 1.2.2; 27 found; start..end, strand, type, name):
     92..116     +  CDS            3xFLAG (fragment): three tandem FLAG® epitope tags
    117..608     +  CDS            SRSF3: SRSF3_HUMAN - Also known as SFRS3, SRP20. Experimental evidence at protein level: Swiss-Prot protein existence level 1. Splicing factor that specifically promotes exon-inclusion during alternative splicing (PubMed:26876937). Interaction with YTHDC1, a RNA-binding protein that recognizes and binds N6-methyladenosine (m6A)-containing RNAs, promotes recruitment of SRSF3 to its mRNA- binding elements adjacent to m6A sites, leading to exon-inclusion during alternative splicing (PubMed:26876937). Also functions as export adapter involved in mRNA nuclear export (PubMed:11336712, PubMed:18364396, PubM
    618..1128    +  promoter       hPGK promoter: human phosphoglycerate kinase 1 promoter
   1157..1553    +  CDS            BSD (fragment): blasticidin S deaminase; Aspergillus terreus BSD; confers resistance to blasticidin
   1622..2319    +  CDS            rtTA3 (fragment): reverse tetracycline transactivator 3 activates expression from Tet-responsive promoters in the presence of doxycycline
   2249..2359    +  CDS            VP48: 3 tandem repeats of the minimal activation domain of herpes simplex virus VP16 (Cheng et al., 2013)
   2395..2943    +  misc_feature   WPRE (fragment): woodchuck hepatitis virus posttranscriptional regulatory element
   2969..3040    +  CDS            nef (fragment): NEF_HV1Z2 - Experimental evidence at protein level: Swiss-Prot protein existence level 1. Extracellular Nef protein targets CD4(+) T-lymphocytes for apoptosis by interacting with CXCR4 surface receptors. From Human immunodeficiency virus type 1 group M subtype D (isolate Z2/CDC-Z34) (HIV-1).
   3042..3275    +  LTR            3' LTR (ΔU3): self-inactivating 3' long terminal repeat (LTR) from HIV-1
   3347..3468    +  polyA_signal   SV40 poly(A) signal: SV40 polyadenylation signal
   3508..3643    +  rep_origin     SV40 ori: SV40 origin of replication
   3651..3714    +  promoter       AmpR promoter: bla
   3715..4575    +  CDS            AmpR: β-lactamase; bla; confers resistance to ampicillin, carbenicillin, and related antibiotics
   4746..5334    +  rep_origin     ori: high-copy-number ColE1/pMB1/pBR322/pUC origin of replication
   5517..5609    +  CDS            lacI (fragment): lac repressor; lacI; The lac repressor binds to the lac operator to inhibit transcription in E. coli. This inhibition can be relieved by adding lactose or isopropyl-β-D-thiogalactopyranoside (IPTG).
   5622..5643    +  protein_bind   CAP binding site: CAP binding activates transcription in the presence of cAMP. E. coli catabolite activator protein
   5658..5688    +  promoter       lac promoter: promoter for the E. coli lac operon
   5696..5712    +  protein_bind   lac operator: The lac repressor binds to the lac operator to inhibit transcription in E. coli. This inhibition can be relieved by adding lactose or isopropyl-β-D-thiogalactopyranoside (IPTG). lac repressor encoded by lacI
   5757..5775    +  promoter       T3 promoter: promoter for bacteriophage T3 RNA polymerase
   5803..6029    +  promoter       RSV promoter: Rous sarcoma virus enhancer/promoter
   6030..6210    +  LTR            5' LTR (truncated): truncated 5' long terminal repeat (LTR) from HIV-1
   6257..6382    +  misc_feature   HIV-1 Ψ: packaging signal of human immunodeficiency virus type 1
   6366..6729    +  CDS            HIV-1 gag (fragment): gag protein from human immunodeficiency virus 1; gag
   6875..7108    +  misc_feature   RRE: The Rev response element (RRE) of HIV-1 allows for Rev-dependent mRNA export from the nucleus to the cytoplasm.
   7485..7509    +  CDS            Rev (fragment): human immunodeficiency virus 1 (HIV-1) Rev protein; rev; enhances nuclear export of unspliced and incompletely spliced viral mRNAs
   7550..7667    +  misc_feature   cPPT/CTS: central polypurine tract and central termination sequence of HIV-1
   7721..67      +  promoter       tight TRE promoter (across the origin): Tet-responsive promoter PTight, consisting of seven tet operator sequences followed by the minimal CMV promoter
>Addgene plasmid #171951 | pCW57.1-FLAG-SRSF3_Full.Length_Codon.Optimized-Blast | addgene full sequence | sequence record 338270 | Addgene NGS Result
TCGAGGTAGGCGTGTACGGTGGGAGGCCTATATAAGCAGAGCTCGTTTAGTGAACCGTCAGATCGCCTGG
AGAATTGGCTAGCGAATTCATGGACTACAAAGATGACGACGATAAAATGCACAGGGACTCCTGCCCCCTT
GACTGCAAGGTTTACGTGGGCAACCTTGGAAATAATGGTAACAAGACAGAACTCGAACGGGCCTTCGGCT
ATTATGGACCCTTGCGCTCTGTATGGGTCGCGAGAAATCCTCCAGGCTTTGCATTCGTAGAATTTGAAGA
TCCACGAGACGCGGCGGACGCAGTTCGAGAGCTGGACGGTCGAACATTGTGCGGATGTCGCGTGAGGGTT
GAACTTTCTAACGGTGAAAAGCGGAGCCGCAATCGGGGTCCACCACCCAGTTGGGGCAGACGCCCTCGCG
ACGATTACCGCCGCAGAAGTCCTCCACCTAGGAGGCGATCCCCCCGACGACGGTCATTCTCTAGGTCTCG
GAGCCGCTCCCTTAGCCGAGACCGACGGAGGGAGAGATCCCTGTCAAGGGAGAGGAATCACAAACCCTCA
CGCAGTTTTTCCCGGAGCAGGAGCCGATCTCGATCTAATGAACGAAAGTAGGGATCCGGGGTTGGGGTTG
CGCCTTTTCCAAGGCAGCCCTGGGTTTGCGCAGGGACGCGGCTGCTCTGGGCGTGGTTCCGGGAAACGCA
GCGGCGCCGACCCTGGGTCTCGCACATTCTTCACGTCCGTTCGCAGCGTCACCCGGATCTTCGCCGCTAC
CCTTGTGGGCCCCCCGGCGACGCTTCCTGCTCCGCCCCTAAGTCGGGAAGGTTCCTTGCGGTTCGCGGCG
TGCCGGACGTGACAAACGGAAGCCGCACGTCTCACTAGTACCCTCGCAGACGGACAGCGCCAGGGAGCAA
TGGCAGCGCGCCGACCGCGATGGGCTGTGGCCAATAGCGGCTGCTCAGCAGGGCGCGCCGAGAGCAGCGG
CCGGGAAGGGGCGGTGCGGGAGGCGGGGTGTGGGGCGGTAGTGTGGGCCCTGTTCCTGCCCGCGCGGTGT
TCCGCATTCTGCAAGCCTCCGGAGCGCACGTCGGCAGTCGGCTCCCTCGTTGACCGAATCACCGACCTCT
CTCCCCAGCAATTCACCCGCGCGCGGGAACTAAACCATGGCCAAGCCTTTGTCTCAAGAAGAATCCACCC
TCATTGAAAGAGCAACGGCTACAATCAACAGCATCCCCATCTCTGAAGACTACAGCGTCGCCAGCGCAGC
TCTCTCTAGCGACGGCCGCATCTTCACTGGTGTCAATGTATATCATTTTACTGGGGGACCTTGTGCAGAA
CTCGTGGTGCTGGGCACTGCTGCTGCTGCGGCAGCTGGCAACCTGACTTGTATCGTCGCGATCGGAAATG
AGAACAGGGGCATCTTGAGCCCCTGCGGACGGTGCCGACAGGTGCTTCTCGATCTGCATCCTGGGATCAA
AGCCATAGTGAAGGACAGTGATGGACAGCCGACGGCAGTTGGGATTCGTGAATTGCTGCCCTCTGGTTAT
GTGTGGGAGGGCTTCGAAGGAAGCGGAGAAGGTAGAGGTTCTCTCCTCACTTGTGGTGATGTTGAAGAAA
ACCCTGGTCCAATGTCTAGACTGGACAAGAGCAAAGTCATAAACGGAGCTCTGGAATTACTCAATGGTGT
CGGTATCGAAGGCCTGACGACAAGGAAACTCGCTCAAAAGCTGGGAGTTGAGCAGCCTACCCTGTACTGG
CACGTGAAGAACAAGCGGGCCCTGCTCGATGCCCTGCCAATCGAGATGCTGGACAGGCATCATACCCACT
TCTGCCCCCTGGAAGGCGAGTCATGGCAAGACTTTCTGCGGAACAACGCCAAGTCATACCGCTGTGCTCT
CCTCTCACATCGCGACGGGGCTAAAGTGCATCTCGGCACCCGCCCAACAGAGAAACAGTACGAAACCCTG
GAAAATCAGCTCGCGTTCCTGTGTCAGCAAGGCTTCTCCCTGGAGAACGCACTGTACGCTCTGTCCGCCG
TGGGCCACTTTACACTGGGCTGCGTATTGGAGGAACAGGAGCATCAAGTAGCAAAAGAGGAAAGAGAGAC
ACCTACCACCGATTCTATGCCCCCACTTCTGAGACAAGCAATTGAGCTGTTCGACCGGCAGGGAGCCGAA
CCTGCCTTCCTTTTCGGCCTGGAACTAATCATATGTGGCCTGGAGAAACAGCTAAAGTGCGAAAGCGGCG
GGCCGACCGACGCCCTTGACGATTTTGACTTAGACATGCTCCCAGCCGATGCCCTTGACGACTTTGACCT
TGATATGCTGCCTGCTGACGCTCTTGACGATTTTGACCTTGACATGCTCCCCGGGTAACTAAGTAAGGAT
CGATCCAAGATATCGTATTCTTAACTATGTTGCTCCTTTTACGCTATGTGGATACGCTGCTTTAATGCCT
TTGTATCATGCTATTGCTTCCCGTATGGCTTTCATTTTCTCCTCCTTGTATAAATCCTGGTTGCTGTCTC
TTTATGAGGAGTTGTGGCCCGTTGTCAGGCAACGTGGCGTGGTGTGCACTGTGTTTGCTGACGCAACCCC
CACTGGTTGGGGCATTGCCACCACCTGTCAGCTCCTTTCCGGGACTTTCGCTTTCCCCCTCCCTATTGCC
ACGGCGGAACTCATCGCCGCCTGCCTTGCCCGCTGCTGGACAGGGGCTCGGCTGTTGGGCACTGACAATT
CCGTGGTGTTGTCGGGGAAGCTGACGTCCTTTCCATGGCTGCTCGCCTGTGTTGCCACCTGGATTCTGCG
CGGGACGTCCTTCTGCTACGTCCCTTCGGCCCTCAATCCAGCGGACCTTCCTTCCCGCGGCCTGCTGCCG
GCTCTGCGGCCTCTTCCGCGTCTTCGCCTTCGCCCTCAGACGAGTCGGATCTCCCTTTGGGCCGCCTCCC
CGCCTGTTTCGCCTCGGCGTCCGGACTAGAGGTACCTTTAAGACCAATGACTTACAAGGCAGCTGTAGAT
CTTAGCCACTTTTTAAAAGAAAAGGGGGGACTGGAAGGGCTAATTCACTCCCAACGAAGACAAGATCTGC
TTTTTGCTTGTACTGGGTCTCTCTGGTTAGACCAGATCTGAGCCTGGGAGCTCTCTGGCTAACTAGGGAA
CCCACTGCTTAAGCCTCAATAAAGCTTGCCTTGAGTGCTTCAAGTAGTGTGTGCCCGTCTGTTGTGTGAC
TCTGGTAACTAGAGATCCCTCAGACCCTTTTAGTCAGTGTGGAAAATCTCTAGCAGTAGTAGTTCATGTC
ATCTTATTATTCAGTATTTATAACTTGCAAAGAAATGAATATCAGAGAGTGAGAGGAACTTGTTTATTGC
AGCTTATAATGGTTACAAATAAAGCAATAGCATCACAAATTTCACAAATAAAGCATTTTTTTCACTGCAT
TCTAGTTGTGGTTTGTCCAAACTCATCAATGTATCTTATCATGTCTGGCTCTAGCTATCCCGCCCCTAAC
TCCGCCCATCCCGCCCCTAACTCCGCCCAGTTCCGCCCATTCTCCGCCCCATGGCTGACTAATTTTTTTT
ATTTATGCAGAGGCCGAGGCCGCCTCGGCCTCTGAGCTATTCCAGAAGTAGTGAGGAGGCTTTTTTGGAG
GCCTTTCAAATATGTATCCGCTCATGAGACAATAACCCTGATAAATGCTTCAATAATATTGAAAAAGGAA
GAGTATGAGTATTCAACATTTCCGTGTCGCCCTTATTCCCTTTTTTGCGGCATTTTGCCTTCCTGTTTTT
GCTCACCCAGAAACGCTGGTGAAAGTAAAAGATGCTGAAGATCAGTTGGGTGCACGAGTGGGTTACATCG
AACTGGATCTCAACAGCGGTAAGATCCTTGAGAGTTTTCGCCCCGAAGAACGTTTTCCAATGATGAGCAC
TTTTAAAGTTCTGCTATGTGGCGCGGTATTATCCCGTATTGACGCCGGGCAAGAGCAACTCGGTCGCCGC
ATACACTATTCTCAGAATGACTTGGTTGAGTACTCACCAGTCACAGAAAAGCATCTTACGGATGGCATGA
CAGTAAGAGAATTATGCAGTGCTGCCATAACCATGAGTGATAACACTGCGGCCAACTTACTTCTGACAAC
GATCGGAGGACCGAAGGAGCTAACCGCTTTTTTGCACAACATGGGGGATCATGTAACTCGCCTTGATCGT
TGGGAACCGGAGCTGAATGAAGCCATACCAAACGACGAGCGTGACACCACGATGCCTGTAGCAATGGCAA
CAACGTTGCGCAAACTATTAACTGGCGAACTACTTACTCTAGCTTCCCGGCAACAATTAATAGACTGGAT
GGAGGCGGATAAAGTTGCAGGACCACTTCTGCGCTCGGCCCTTCCGGCTGGCTGGTTTATTGCTGATAAA
TCTGGAGCCGGTGAGCGTGGGTCTCGCGGTATCATTGCAGCACTGGGGCCAGATGGTAAGCCCTCCCGTA
TCGTAGTTATCTACACGACGGGGAGTCAGGCAACTATGGATGAACGAAATAGACAGATCGCTGAGATAGG
TGCCTCACTGATTAAGCATTGGTAACTGTCAGACCAAGTTTACTCATATATACTTTAGATTGATTTAAAA
CTTCATTTTTAATTTAAAAGGATCTAGGTGAAGATCCTTTTTGATAATCTCATGACCAAAATCCCTTAAC
GTGAGTTTTCGTTCCACTGAGCGTCAGACCCCGTAGAAAAGATCAAAGGATCTTCTTGAGATCCTTTTTT
TCTGCGCGTAATCTGCTGCTTGCAAACAAAAAAACCACCGCTACCAGCGGTGGTTTGTTTGCCGGATCAA
GAGCTACCAACTCTTTTTCCGAAGGTAACTGGCTTCAGCAGAGCGCAGATACCAAATACTGTTCTTCTAG
TGTAGCCGTAGTTAGGCCACCACTTCAAGAACTCTGTAGCACCGCCTACATACCTCGCTCTGCTAATCCT
GTTACCAGTGGCTGCTGCCAGTGGCGATAAGTCGTGTCTTACCGGGTTGGACTCAAGACGATAGTTACCG
GATAAGGCGCAGCGGTCGGGCTGAACGGGGGGTTCGTGCACACAGCCCAGCTTGGAGCGAACGACCTACA
CCGAACTGAGATACCTACAGCGTGAGCTATGAGAAAGCGCCACGCTTCCCGAAGGGAGAAAGGCGGACAG
GTATCCGGTAAGCGGCAGGGTCGGAACAGGAGAGCGCACGAGGGAGCTTCCAGGGGGAAACGCCTGGTAT
CTTTATAGTCCTGTCGGGTTTCGCCACCTCTGACTTGAGCGTCGATTTTTGTGATGCTCGTCAGGGGGGC
GGAGCCTATGGAAAAACGCCAGCAACGCGGCCTTTTTACGGTTCCTGGCCTTTTGCTGGCCTTTTGCTCA
CATGTTCTTTCCTGCGTTATCCCCTGATTCTGTGGATAACCGTATTACCGCCTTTGAGTGAGCTGATACC
GCTCGCCGCAGCCGAACGACCGAGCGCAGCGAGTCAGTGAGCGAGGAAGCGGAAGAGCGCCCAATACGCA
AACCGCCTCTCCCCGCGCGTTGGCCGATTCATTAATGCAGCTGGCACGACAGGTTTCCCGACTGGAAAGC
GGGCAGTGAGCGCAACGCAATTAATGTGAGTTAGCTCACTCATTAGGCACCCCAGGCTTTACACTTTATG
CTTCCGGCTCGTATGTTGTGTGGAATTGTGAGCGGATAACAATTTCACACAGGAAACAGCTATGACCATG
ATTACGCCAAGCGCGCAATTAACCCTCACTAAAGGGAACAAAAGCTGGAGCTGCAAGCTTAATGTAGTCT
TATGCAATACTCTTGTAGTCTTGCAACATGGTAACGATGAGTTAGCAACATGCCTTACAAGGAGAGAAAA
AGCACCGTGCATGCCGATTGGTGGAAGTAAGGTGGTACGATCGTGCCTTATTAGGAAGGCAACAGACGGG
TCTGACATGGATTGGACGAACCACTGAATTGCCGCATTGCAGAGATATTGTATTTAAGTGCCTAGCTCGA
TACATAAACGGGTCTCTCTGGTTAGACCAGATCTGAGCCTGGGAGCTCTCTGGCTAACTAGGGAACCCAC
TGCTTAAGCCTCAATAAAGCTTGCCTTGAGTGCTTCAAGTAGTGTGTGCCCGTCTGTTGTGTGACTCTGG
TAACTAGAGATCCCTCAGACCCTTTTAGTCAGTGTGGAAAATCTCTAGCAGTGGCGCCCGAACAGGGACT
TGAAAGCGAAAGGGAAACCAGAGGAGCTCTCTCGACGCAGGACTCGGCTTGCTGAAGCGCGCACGGCAAG
AGGCGAGGGGCGGCGACTGGTGAGTACGCCAAAAATTTTGACTAGCGGAGGCTAGAAGGAGAGAGATGGG
TGCGAGAGCGTCAGTATTAAGCGGGGGAGAATTAGATCGCGATGGGAAAAAATTCGGTTAAGGCCAGGGG
GAAAGAAAAAATATAAATTAAAACATATAGTATGGGCAAGCAGGGAGCTAGAACGATTCGCAGTTAATCC
TGGCCTGTTAGAAACATCAGAAGGCTGTAGACAAATACTGGGACAGCTACAACCATCCCTTCAGACAGGA
TCAGAAGAACTTAGATCATTATATAATACAGTAGCAACCCTCTATTGTGTGCATCAAAGGATAGAGATAA
AAGACACCAAGGAAGCTTTAGACAAGATAGAGGAAGAGCAAAACAAAAGTAAGACCACCGCACAGCAAGC
GGCCGCTGATCTTCAGACCTGGAGGAGGAGATATGAGGGACAATTGGAGAAGTGAATTATATAAATATAA
AGTAGTAAAAATTGAACCATTAGGAGTAGCACCCACCAAGGCAAAGAGAAGAGTGGTGCAGAGAGAAAAA
AGAGCAGTGGGAATAGGAGCTTTGTTCCTTGGGTTCTTGGGAGCAGCAGGAAGCACTATGGGCGCAGCGT
CAATGACGCTGACGGTACAGGCCAGACAATTATTGTCTGGTATAGTGCAGCAGCAGAACAATTTGCTGAG
GGCTATTGAGGCGCAACAGCATCTGTTGCAACTCACAGTCTGGGGCATCAAGCAGCTCCAGGCAAGAATC
CTGGCTGTGGAAAGATACCTAAAGGATCAACAGCTCCTGGGGATTTGGGGTTGCTCTGGAAAACTCATTT
GCACCACTGCTGTGCCTTGGAATGCTAGTTGGAGTAATAAATCTCTGGAACAGATTTGGAATCACACGAC
CTGGATGGAGTGGGACAGAGAAATTAACAATTACACAAGCTTAATACACTCCTTAATTGAAGAATCGCAA
AACCAGCAAGAAAAGAATGAACAAGAATTATTGGAATTAGATAAATGGGCAAGTTTGTGGAATTGGTTTA
ACATAACAAATTGGCTGTGGTATATAAAATTATTCATAATGATAGTAGGAGGCTTGGTAGGTTTAAGAAT
AGTTTTTGCTGTACTTTCTATAGTGAATAGAGTTAGGCAGGGATATTCACCATTATCGTTTCAGACCCAC
CTCCCAACCCCGAGGGGACAATTCTCGACCTCGAGACAAATGGCAGTATTCATCCACAATTTTAAAAGAA
AAGGGGGGATTGGGGGGTACAGTGCAGGGGAAAGAATAGTAGACATAATAGCAACAGACATACAAACTAA
AGAATTACAAAAACAAATTACAAAAATTCAAAATTTTCGGGTTTATTACAGGGACAGCAGAGATCCACTT
TGGCCGCGAATCGATATGTCGAGTTTACTCCCTATCAGTGATAGAGAACGTATGTCGAGTTTACTCCCTA
TCAGTGATAGAGAACGATGTCGAGTTTACTCCCTATCAGTGATAGAGAACGTATGTCGAGTTTACTCCCT
ATCAGTGATAGAGAACGTATGTCGAGTTTACTCCCTATCAGTGATAGAGAACGTATGTCGAGTTTATCCC
TATCAGTGATAGAGAACGTATGTCGAGTTTACTCCCTATCAGTGATAGAGAACGTATG
